Addgene plasmid #47175: TAL3456
Depositing lab: Keith Joung. Depositing organization: Massachusetts General Hospital. Publication: Targeted gene disruption in somatic zebrafish cells using engineered TALENs. Sander JD, Cade L, Khayter C, Reyon D, Peterson RT, Joung JK, Yeh JR. Nat Biotechnol. 2011 Aug 5;29(8):697-8. doi: 10.1038/nbt.1934. PubMed 21822241.
Backbone
  Vector backbone: JDS74
  Backbone manufacturer: Addgene plasmid #32288
  Backbone size w/o insert (bp): 6447
  Vector type: Mammalian Expression ; T7
Growth in bacteria
  Bacterial resistance: Ampicillin, 100 μg/mL
  Growth temperature: 37°C
  Growth strain: XL1 Blue
  Copy number: High Copy
Gene/Insert
  Gene/Insert name: ZebrafishCommunity-igf3-left (alt name: igf3)
  Species: D. rerio (zebrafish)
  Insert size (bp): 1430
  Entrez Gene: igf3 (a.k.a. IGF-3)
  Promoter: CMV
  Tag / fusion protein: 3X Flag (N terminal on backbone); WT FOKI (C terminal on backbone)
  Cloning method: Restriction Enzyme; 5′ cloning site BsmBI (destroyed during cloning); 3′ cloning site BsmBI (destroyed during cloning)
  Sequencing primers: 5′ CMV-F; 3′ BGH-rev
Terms and licenses: Academic/Nonprofit Terms; Industry Terms: Not Available to Industry
Depositor comments: Target binding site: TGCCAGACAACACTGAAG It is strongly recommended that users perform a diagnostic digest to verify this plasmid prior to use. For example, a double digest of the plasmid with BamHI and KpnI should result in two bands at 2.3kb and 5.8kb.
How to cite: TAL3456 was a gift from Keith Joung (Addgene plasmid # 47175 ; http://n2t.net/addgene:47175 ; RRID:Addgene_47175)
