[The description below was written by a language model from this plasmid's Addgene catalogue record.]
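Description:
TAL3456 is a TALEN expression plasmid encoding the left-hand monomer of a nuclease pair designed against the zebrafish (D. rerio) igf3 gene, part of a set of community zebrafish targets. It is built on the JDS74 backbone, a roughly 6.4 kb TALEN framework vector classed as mammalian expression with a T7 promoter. It is maintained in E. coli as a high-copy plasmid under ampicillin selection. The record gives no feature table, so the origin of replication and other backbone elements are not itemised. The use of a BGH reverse sequencing primer suggests a BGH polyadenylation region downstream of the coding sequence.

The insert, about 1.4 kb, is an engineered array of TAL effector repeats that specifies recognition of one half-site in igf3, rather than the igf3 coding sequence itself. It was placed into the backbone through BsmBI sites that were destroyed during cloning. This is consistent with type IIS assembly that joins the array seamlessly in frame with the flanking backbone sequences. The backbone supplies an N-terminal 3X FLAG tag for detection and a C-terminal wild-type FokI nuclease domain. The CMV promoter drives expression in transfected cells, while the T7 promoter allows in vitro transcription of mRNA, the usual route for delivery into zebrafish embryos by injection.

FokI cleaves only as a dimer, so this construct is meant to be used with a matching right-hand igf3 TALEN that binds the opposite strand across a spacer. The resulting double-strand break is repaired by error-prone end joining, giving insertions and deletions that disrupt igf3. The depositor advises confirming the plasmid by diagnostic restriction digest before use, since repeat arrays are prone to rearrangement.
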