>Addgene plasmid #47175 | TAL3456 | depositor partial sequence | sequence record 67262 | Insert sequence
ATGGACTACAAAGACCATGACGGTGATTATAAAGATCATGACATCGATTACAAGGATGACGATGACAAGA
TGGCCCCCAAGAAGAAGAGGAAGGTGGGCATTCACCGCGGGGTACCTATGGTGGACTTGAGGACACTCGG
TTATTCGCAACAGCAACAGGAGAAAATCAAGCCTAAGGTCAGGAGCACCGTCGCGCAACACCACGAGGCG
CTTGTGGGGCATGGCTTCACTCATGCGCATATTGTCGCGCTTTCACAGCACCCTGCGGCGCTTGGGACGG
TGGCTGTCAAATACCAAGATATGATTGCGGCCCTGCCCGAAGCCACGCACGAGGCAATTGTAGGGGTCGG
TAAACAGTGGTCGGGAGCGCGAGCACTTGAGGCGCTGCTGACTGTGGCGGGTGAGCTTAGGGGGCCTCCG
CTCCAGCTCGACACCGGGCAGCTGCTGAAGATCGCGAAGAGAGGGGGAGTAACAGCGGTAGAGGCAGTGC
ACGCCTGGCGCAATGCGCTCACCGGGGCCCCCTTGAACCTGACCCCAGACCAGGTAGTCGCAATCGCGAA
CAATAATGGGGGAAAGCAAGCCCTGGAAACCGTGCAAAGGTTGTTGCCGGTCCTTTGTCAAGACCACGGC
CTTACACCGGAGCAAGTCGTGGCCATTGCATCCCACGACGGTGGCAAACAGGCTCTTGAGACGGTTCAGA
GACTTCTCCCAGTTCTCTGTCAAGCCCACGGGCTGACTCCCGATCAAGTTGTAGCGATTGCGTCGCATGA
CGGAGGGAAACAAGCATTGGAGACTGTCCAACGGCTCCTTCCCGTGTTGTGTCAAGCCCACGGTTTGACG
CCTGCACAAGTGGTCGCCATCGCCTCCAATATTGGCGGTAAGCAGGCGCTGGAAACAGTACAGCGCCTGC
TGCCTGTACTGTGCCAGGATCATGGACTGACCCCAGACCAGGTAGTCGCAATCGCGAACAATAATGGGGG
AAAGCAAGCCCTGGAAACCGTGCAAAGGTTGTTGCCGGTCCTTTGTCAAGACCACGGCCTTACACCGGAG
CAAGTCGTGGCCATTGCAAGCAACATCGGTGGCAAACAGGCTCTTGAGACGGTTCAGAGACTTCTCCCAG
TTCTCTGTCAAGCCCACGGGCTGACTCCCGATCAAGTTGTAGCGATTGCGTCGCATGACGGAGGGAAACA
AGCATTGGAGACTGTCCAACGGCTCCTTCCCGTGTTGTGTCAAGCCCACGGTTTGACGCCTGCACAAGTG
GTCGCCATCGCCTCCAATATTGGCGGTAAGCAGGCGCTGGAAACAGTACAGCGCCTGCTGCCTGTACTGT
GCCAGGATCATGGACTGACCCCAGACCAGGTAGTCGCAATCGCGTCGAACATTGGGGGAAAGCAAGCCCT
GGAAACCGTGCAAAGGTTGTTGCCGGTCCTTTGTCAAGACCACGGCCTTACACCGGAGCAAGTCGTGGCC
ATTGCATCCCACGACGGTGGCAAACAGGCTCTTGAGACGGTTCAGAGACTTCTCCCAGTTCTCTGTCAAG
CCCACGGGCTGACTCCCGATCAAGTTGTAGCGATTGCGTCGAACATTGGAGGGAAACAAGCATTGGAGAC
TGTCCAACGGCTCCTTCCCGTGTTGTGTCAAGCCCACGGTTTGACGCCTGCACAAGTGGTCGCCATCGCC
AGCCATGATGGCGGTAAGCAGGCGCTGGAAACAGTACAGCGCCTGCTGCCTGTACTGTGCCAGGATCATG
GACTGACCCCAGACCAGGTAGTCGCAATCGCGTCAAACGGAGGGGGAAAGCAAGCCCTGGAAACCGTGCA
AAGGTTGTTGCCGGTCCTTTGTCAAGACCACGGCCTTACACCGGAGCAAGTCGTGGCCATTGCAAATAAT
AACGGTGGCAAACAGGCTCTTGAGACGGTTCAGAGACTTCTCCCAGTTCTCTGTCAAGCCCACGGGCTGA
CTCCCGATCAAGTTGTAGCGATTGCGTCGAACATTGGAGGGAAACAAGCATTGGAGACTGTCCAACGGCT
CCTTCCCGTGTTGTGTCAAGCCCACGGTTTGACGCCTGCACAAGTGGTCGCCATCGCCTCCAATATTGGC
GGTAAGCAGGCGCTGGAAACAGTACAGCGCCTGCTGCCTGTACTGTGCCAGGATCATGGACTGACACCCG
AACAGGTGGTCGCCATTGCTAATAATAACGGAGGACGGCCAGCCTTGGAG
