>Addgene plasmid #47175 | TAL3456 | addgene partial sequence | sequence record 68685 | JDS-TALEN-F 5'-TAGGGGTCGGTAAACAGTGG-3'
TGTGGCGGGTGAGCTTAGGGGGCCTCCGCTCCAGCTCGACACCGGGCAGCTGCTGAAGATCGCGAAGAGA
GGGGGAGTAACAGCGGTAGAGGCAGTGCACGCCTGGCGCAATGCGCTCACCGGGGCCCCCTTGAACCTGA
CCCCAGACCAGGTAGTCGCAATCGCGAACAATAATGGGGGAAAGCAAGCCCTGGAAACCGTGCAAAGGTT
GTTGCCGGTCCTTTGTCAAGACCACGGCCTTACACCGGAGCAAGTCGTGGCCATTGCATCCCACGACGGT
GGCAAACAGGCTCTTGAGACGGTTCAGAGACTTCTCCCAGTTCTCTGTCAAGCCCACGGGCTGACTCCCG
ATCAAGTTGTAGCGATTGCGTCGCATGACGGAGGGAAACAAGCATTGGAGACTGTCCAACGGCTCCTTCC
CGTGTTGTGTCAAGCCCACGGTTTGACGCCTGCACAAGTGGTCGCCATCGCCTCCAATATTGGCGGTAAG
CAGGCGCTGGAAACAGTACAGCGCCTGCTGCCTGTACTGTGCCAGGATCATGGACTGACCCCAGACCAGG
TAGTCGCAATCGCGAACAATAATGGGGGAAAGCAAGCCCTGGAAACCGTGCAAAGGTTGTTGCCGGTCCT
TTGTCAAGACCACGGCCTTACACCGGAGCAAGTCGTGGCCATTGCAAGCAACATCGGTGGCAAACAGGCT
CTTGAGACGGTTCAGAGACTTCTCCCAGTTCTCTGTCAAGCCCACGGGCTGACTCCCGATCAAGTTGTAG
CGATTGCGTCGCATGACGGAGGGAAACAAGCATTGGAGACTGTCCAACGGCTCCTTCCCGTGTTGTGTCA
AGCCCACGGTTTGACGCCTGCACAAGTGGTCGCCATCGCCTCCAATATTGGCGGTAAGCA
